>Addgene plasmid #248882 | TDP-43_CTD_S333A | addgene full sequence | sequence record 494376 | Addgene NGS Result
TAATACGACTCACTATAGGGGAATTGTGAGCGGATAACAATTCCCCTCTAGAAATAATTTTGTTTAACTT
TTGAAGGAGATATACCATGGGTAGCGACAAGATTCATCACCACCATCATCATGAGAACTTATACTTTCAA
GGCCATATGAACCGCCAACTGGAACGTTCCGGTCGTTTCGGTGGTAATCCGGGTGGTTTCGGCAACCAGG
GTGGCTTTGGCAATTCGCGTGGCGGTGGTGCCGGCTTGGGCAATAACCAAGGTTCCAATATGGGTGGCGG
TATGAACTTTGGTGCCTTCTCCATCAATCCGGCAATGATGGCGGCTGCACAAGCGGCGCTGCAGTCTGCA
TGGGGTATGATGGGCATGCTGGCGAGCCAGCAGAACCAGTCAGGCCCGAGCGGCAATAATCAGAATCAAG
GTAACATGCAGCGTGAACCGAATCAAGCGTTTGGTAGCGGTAACAATAGCTACAGCGGTAGCAACAGCGG
TGCGGCAATCGGCTGGGGTAGCGCAAGCAATGCGGGCAGCGGTAGCGGTTTCAACGGCGGCTTTGGTAGC
AGCATGGATAGCAAGAGCTCCGGTTGGGGCATGTAACTCGAGCCCCCTAGCATAACCCCTTGGGGCCTCT
AAACGGGTCTTGAGGGGTTTTTTGCCCCTGAGACGCGTCAATCGAGTTCGTACCTAAGGGCGACACCCCC
TAATTAGCCCGGGCGAAAGGCCCAGTCTTTCGACTGAGCCTTTCGTTTTATTTGATGCCTGGCAGTTCCC
TACTCTCGCATGGGGAGTCCCCACACTACCATCGGCGCTACGGCGTTTCACTTCTGAGTTCGGCATGGGG
TCAGGTGGGACCACCGCGCTACTGCCGCCAGGCAAACAAGGGGTGTTATGAGCCATATTCAGGTATAAAT
GGGCTCGCGATAATGTTCAGAATTGGTTAATTGGTTGTAACACTGACCCCTATTTGTTTATTTTTCTAAA
TACATTCAAATATGTATCCGCTCATGAGACAATAACCCTGATAAATGCTTCAATAATATTGAAAAAGGAA
GAATATGAGCCATATTCAACGGGAAACGTCGAGGCCGCGATTAAATTCCAACATGGATGCTGATTTATAT
GGGTATAAATGGGCTCGCGATAATGTCGGGCAATCAGGTGCGACAATCTATCGCTTGTATGGGAAGCCCG
ATGCGCCAGAGTTGTTTCTGAAACATGGCAAAGGTAGCGTTGCCAATGATGTTACAGATGAGATGGTCAG
ACTAAACTGGCTGACGGAATTTATGCCACTTCCGACCATCAAGCATTTTATCCGTACTCCTGATGATGCA
TGGTTACTCACCACTGCGATCCCCGGAAAAACAGCGTTCCAGGTATTAGAAGAATATCCTGATTCAGGTG
AAAATATTGTTGATGCGCTGGCAGTGTTCCTGCGCCGGTTGCACTCGATTCCTGTTTGTAATTGTCCTTT
TAACAGCGATCGCGTATTTCGCCTCGCTCAGGCGCAATCACGAATGAATAACGGTTTGGTTGATGCGAGT
GATTTTGATGACGAGCGTAATGGCTGGCCTGTTGAACAAGTCTGGAAAGAAATGCATAAACTTTTGCCAT
TCTCACCGGATTCAGTCGTCACTCATGGTGATTTCTCACTTGATAACCTTATTTTTGACGAGGGGAAATT
AATAGGTTGTATTGATGTTGGACGAGTCGGAATCGCAGACCGATACCAGGATCTTGCCATCCTATGGAAC
TGCCTCGGTGAGTTTTCTCCTTCATTACAGAAACGGCTTTTTCAAAAATATGGTATTGATAATCCTGATA
TGAATAAATTGCAATTTCATTTGATGCTCGATGAGTTTTTCTAAGCGGCGCGCCATCGAATGGCGCAAAA
CCTTTCGCGGTATGGCATGATAGCGCCCGGAAGAGAGTCAATTCAGGGTGGTGAATATGAAACCAGTAAC
GTTATACGATGTCGCAGAGTATGCCGGTGTCTCTTATCAGACCGTTTCCCGCGTGGTGAACCAGGCCAGC
CACGTTTCTGCGAAAACGCGGGAAAAAGTGGAAGCGGCGATGGCGGAGCTGAATTACATTCCCAACCGCG
TGGCACAACAACTGGCGGGCAAACAGTCGTTGCTGATTGGCGTTGCCACCTCCAGTCTGGCCCTGCACGC
GCCGTCGCAAATTGTCGCGGCGATTAAATCTCGCGCCGATCAACTGGGTGCCAGCGTGGTGGTGTCGATG
GTAGAACGAAGCGGCGTCGAAGCCTGTAAAGCGGCGGTGCACAATCTTCTCGCGCAACGCGTCAGTGGGC
TGATCATTAACTATCCGCTGGATGACCAGGATGCCATTGCTGTGGAAGCTGCCTGCACTAATGTTCCGGC
GTTATTTCTTGATGTCTCTGACCAGACACCCATCAACAGTATTATTTTCTCCCATGAGGACGGTACGCGA
CTGGGCGTGGAGCATCTGGTCGCATTGGGTCACCAGCAAATCGCGCTGTTAGCGGGCCCATTAAGTTCTG
TCTCGGCGCGTCTGCGTCTGGCTGGCTGGCATAAATATCTCACTCGCAATCAAATTCAGCCGATAGCGGA
ACGGGAAGGCGACTGGAGTGCCATGTCCGGTTTTCAACAAACCATGCAAATGCTGAATGAGGGCATCGTT
CCCACTGCGATGCTGGTTGCCAACGATCAGATGGCGCTGGGCGCAATGCGCGCCATTACCGAGTCCGGGC
TGCGCGTTGGTGCGGATATCTCGGTAGTGGGATACGACGATACCGAAGATAGCTCATGTTATATCCCGCC
GTTAACCACCATCAAACAGGATTTTCGCCTGCTGGGGCAAACCAGCGTGGACCGCTTGCTGCAACTCTCT
CAGGGCCAGGCGGTGAAGGGCAATCAGCTGTTGCCAGTCTCACTGGTGAAAAGAAAAACCACCCTGGCGC
CCAATACGCAAACCGCCTCTCCCCGCGCGTTGGCCGATTCATTAATGCAGCTGGCACGACAGGTTTCCCG
ACTGGAAAGCGGGCAGTGACTCATGACCAAAATCCCTTAACGTGAGTTACGCGCGCGTCGTTCCACTGAG
CGTCAGACCCCGTAGAAAAGATCAAAGGATCTTCTTGAGATCCTTTTTTTCTGCGCGTAATCTGCTGCTT
GCAAACAAAAAAACCACCGCTACCAGCGGTGGTTTGTTTGCCGGATCAAGAGCTACCAACTCTTTTTCCG
AAGGTAACTGGCTTCAGCAGAGCGCAGATACCAAATACTGTTCTTCTAGTGTAGCCGTAGTTAGCCCACC
ACTTCAAGAACTCTGTAGCACCGCCTACATACCTCGCTCTGCTAATCCTGTTACCAGTGGCTGCTGCCAG
TGGCGATAAGTCGTGTCTTACCGGGTTGGACTCAAGACGATAGTTACCGGATAAGGCGCAGCGGTCGGGC
TGAACGGGGGGTTCGTGCACACAGCCCAGCTTGGAGCGAACGACCTACACCGAACTGAGATACCTACAGC
GTGAGCTATGAGAAAGCGCCACGCTTCCCGAAGGGAGAAAGGCGGACAGGTATCCGGTAAGCGGCAGGGT
CGGAACAGGAGAGCGCACGAGGGAGCTTCCAGGGGGAAACGCCTGGTATCTTTATAGTCCTGTCGGGTTT
CGCCACCTCTGACTTGAGCGTCGATTTTTGTGATGCTCGTCAGGGGGGCGGAGCCTATGGAAAAACGCCA
GCAACGCGGCCTTTTTACGGTTCCTGGCCTTTTGCTGGCCTTTTGCTCACATGTTCTTTCCTGCGTTATC
CCCTGATTCTGTGGATAACCGTATTACCGCCTTTGAGTGAGCTGATACCGCTCGCCGCAGCCGAACGACC
GAGCGCAGCGAGTCAGTGAGCGAGGAAGCGGAAGGCGAGAGTAGGGAACTGCCAGGCATCAAACTAAGCA
GAAGGCCCCTGACGGATGGCCTTTTTGCGTTTCTACAAACTCTTTCTGTGTTGTAAAACGACGGCCAGTC
TTAAGCTCGGGCCCCCTGGGCGGTTCTGATAACGAGTAATCGTTAATCCGCAAATAACGTAAAAACCCGC
TTCGGCGGGTTTTTTTATGGGGGGAGTTTAGGGAAAGAGCATTTGTCAGAATATTTAAGGGCGCCTGTCA
CTTTGCTTGATATATGAGAATTATTTAACCTTATAAATGAGAAAAAAGCAACGCACTTTAAATAAGATAC
GTTGCTTTTTCGATTGATGAACACCTATAATTAAACTATTCATCTATTATTTATGATTTTTTGTATATAC
AATATTTCTAGTTTGTTAAAGAGAATTAAGAAAATAAATCTCGAAAATAATAAAGGGAAAATCAGTTTTT
GATATCAAAATTATACATGTCAACGATAATACAAAATATAATACAAACTATAAGATGTTATCAGTATTTA
TTATGCATTTAGAATAAATTTTGTGTCGCCCTTCCGCGAAAT
Features (pLannotate 1.2.2; 14 found; start..end, strand, type, name):
      1..19      +  promoter       T7 promoter: promoter for bacteriophage T7 RNA polymerase
     20..44      +  protein_bind   lac operator: The lac repressor binds to the lac operator to inhibit transcription in E. coli. This inhibition can be relieved by adding lactose or isopropyl-β-D-thiogalactopyranoside (IPTG). lac repressor encoded by lacI
     84..593     +  CDS            TARDBP (fragment): TADBP_HUMAN - Also known as TDP43. Experimental evidence at protein level: Swiss-Prot protein existence level 1. RNA-binding protein that is involved in various steps of RNA biogenesis and processing (PubMed:23519609). Preferentially binds, via its two RNA recognition motifs RRM1 and RRM2, to GU-repeats on RNA molecules predominantly localized within long introns and in the 3'UTR of mRNAs (PubMed:23519609, PubMed:24240615, PubMed:24464995). In turn, regulates the splicing of many non-coding and protein-coding RNAs including proteins involved in neuronal survival, as well as mRNAs that encode p
    607..654     +  terminator     T7 terminator: transcription terminator for bacteriophage T7 RNA polymerase
    714..754     -  terminator     rrnB T1 terminator (fragment): transcription terminator T1 from the E. coli rrnB gene
    756..871     -  ncRNA          5S rRNA: Accession: RF00001 - 5S ribosomal RNA
    902..926     +  CDS            KanR (fragment): aminoglycoside phosphotransferase; aph(3')-Ia; confers resistance to kanamycin in bacteria or G418 (Geneticin®) in eukaryotes
    956..1052    +  promoter       AmpR promoter (fragment): bla
   1055..1864    +  CDS            KanR: aminoglycoside phosphotransferase; aph(3')-Ia; confers resistance to kanamycin in bacteria or G418 (Geneticin®) in eukaryotes
   1873..1946    +  promoter       lacI promoter (fragment): lacI
   1947..3026    +  CDS            lacI: LACI_ECOLI - Experimental evidence at protein level: Swiss-Prot protein existence level 1. Repressor of the lactose operon. Binds allolactose as an inducer. From Escherichia coli (strain K12).
   3115..3703    +  rep_origin     ori: high-copy-number ColE1/pMB1/pBR322/pUC origin of replication
   3928..3945    +  terminator     rrnB T2 terminator (fragment): transcription terminator T2 from the E. coli rrnB gene
   3970..3989    -  CDS            lacZα (fragment): LacZα fragment of β-galactosidase; lacZ fragment
