[The description below was written by a language model from this plasmid's Addgene catalogue record and pLannotate feature annotations shown in this document.]
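Description:
TDP-43_CTD_S333A is a 4,452 bp bacterial expression plasmid built on the pJ411 backbone for producing the C-terminal domain of human TDP-43 (gene TARDBP) carrying a serine-to-alanine substitution at residue 333. It replicates in E. coli from a high-copy ColE1/pUC-type origin and is selected with kanamycin through an aminoglycoside phosphotransferase (KanR) gene that the annotation places downstream of a fragment of the bla (AmpR) promoter. Short fragments of the rrnB T1 and T2 terminators, a 5S rRNA segment, a stray KanR fragment and a lacZα remnant are also annotated; the terminator pieces plausibly serve to insulate the backbone from read-through transcription.

The expression cassette is a standard T7/lac arrangement. A T7 promoter is followed immediately by a lac operator, then the TARDBP fragment coding sequence, and a T7 terminator closes the unit. The plasmid also carries lacI with its own promoter, so the Lac repressor occupies the operator and keeps transcription low until lactose or IPTG is added. Expression requires a host that supplies T7 RNA polymerase. The catalogue lists a 447 bp insert with an N-terminal 6xHis tag contributed by the backbone. The annotated coding region is somewhat longer than the insert, consistent with tag and linker sequence, although the tag is not called out as a separate feature.

The His tag allows affinity purification of the recombinant domain. Judging from the associated publication's title, the S333A variant is intended for studies of helix-mediated multimerization of the conserved region within the TDP-43 C-terminal domain.
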