Addgene plasmid #248882: TDP-43_CTD_S333A
Purpose: Expresses 6xHis-tagged C-terminal domain of TDP-43 with S333A.
Depositing lab: Nicolas Fawzi. Depositing organization: Brown University. Publication: Structural details of helix-mediated multimerization of the conserved region of TDP-43 C-terminal domain. Rizuan A, Shenoy J, Mohanty P, Dos Passos PM, Mercado Ortiz JF, Bai L, Viswanathan R, Zaborowksy J, Wang SH, Johnson V, Mamede LD, Titus AR, Ayala YM, Ghirlando R, Mittal J, Fawzi NL. Nat Commun. 2025 Nov 26;16(1):10528. doi: 10.1038/s41467-025-65546-w. PubMed 41298366.
Backbone
  Vector backbone: pJ411
  Backbone size w/o insert (bp): 4005
  Total vector size (bp): 4452
  Vector type: Bacterial Expression
Growth in bacteria
  Bacterial resistance: Kanamycin, 50 μg/mL
  Growth temperature: 37°C
  Growth strain: DH5alpha
  Copy number: High Copy
Gene/Insert
  Gene/Insert name: TDP-43_CTD_S333A
  Species: H. sapiens (human)
  Insert size (bp): 447
  Mutation: changed S333A
  Entrez Gene: TARDBP (a.k.a. ALS10, TDP-43)
  Tag / fusion protein: 6xHis-tags (N terminal on backbone)
Terms and licenses: Academic/Nonprofit Terms; Industry Terms: Not Available to Industry
Depositor comments: Please visit https://doi.org/10.1101/2024.07.05.602258 for bioRxiv preprint.
How to cite: TDP-43_CTD_S333A was a gift from Nicolas Fawzi (Addgene plasmid # 248882 ; http://n2t.net/addgene:248882 ; RRID:Addgene_248882)
